Addgene plasmid #50339: pICH41421
Depositing lab: Sylvestre Marillonnet & Nicola Patron. Depositing organization: Leibniz Institute of Plant Biochemistry (IPB). Publication: A golden gate modular cloning toolbox for plants. Engler C, Youles M, Gruetzner R, Ehnert TM, Werner S, Jones JD, Patron NJ, Marillonnet S. ACS Synth Biol. 2014 Nov 21;3(11):839-43. doi: 10.1021/sb4001504. Epub 2014 Feb 20. PubMed 24933124.
Backbone
  Vector backbone: pICH41276
  Vector type: plant expression
Growth in bacteria
  Bacterial resistance: Spectinomycin, 50 μg/mL
  Growth temperature: 37°C
  Growth strain: DH5alpha
  Copy number: High Copy
Gene/Insert
  Gene/Insert name: 3'UTR, polyadenylation signal/terminator, nos (A. tumefaciens)
  Mutation: BsaI/BbsI sites removed by point-mutation
  Cloning method: Restriction Enzyme; 5′ cloning site BpiI (destroyed during cloning); 3′ cloning site BpiI (destroyed during cloning)
Terms and licenses: Academic/Nonprofit Terms; Industry Terms: Not Available to Industry
Depositor comments: insert can be released with BsaI
How to cite: pICH41421 was a gift from Sylvestre Marillonnet & Nicola Patron (Addgene plasmid # 50339 ; http://n2t.net/addgene:50339 ; RRID:Addgene_50339)
