[The description below was written by a language model from this plasmid's Addgene catalogue record, the feature table of its GenBank file and pLannotate feature annotations shown in this document.]
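Description:
pICH41421 is a small (about 2.5 kb) Level 0 part plasmid from the Golden Gate Modular Cloning (MoClo) toolbox for plants. It is built in the pICH41276 backbone and catalogued as a plant expression vector, although on its own it is a storage module for a single standardised part, not a functional expression construct. It replicates in E. coli from a high-copy ColE1/pUC-type origin. Selection is with spectinomycin through the aadA aminoglycoside adenylyltransferase gene, which also confers streptomycin resistance and lies downstream of an annotated AmpR (bla) promoter. Automated annotation of the sequenced plasmid also reports short fragments of lacI, an integrase and a gentamicin acetyltransferase. These appear to be backbone remnants rather than functional genes.

The only payload is the nopaline synthase (nos) 3' untranslated region and polyadenylation signal/terminator from Agrobacterium tumefaciens, annotated as a roughly 250 bp NOS terminator. Internal BsaI and BbsI (BpiI) recognition sites were removed by point mutation so that the part is compatible with type IIS assembly. The fragment was inserted using BpiI, whose sites were destroyed in the process, and it can be released with BsaI. No promoter, coding sequence, tag or plant selectable marker is present. In use, the terminator is released with BsaI and ligated in a one-pot Golden Gate reaction with promoter, 5'UTR and coding sequence modules to build complete plant transcription units. Those units can then be combined into multigene constructs for plant transformation. The two sequence records agree on the features and differ by only two nucleotides in length.
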