LOCUS       Exported 2514 bp ds-DNA circular SYN 12-MAY-2021
DEFINITION  synthetic circular DNA
ACCESSION   .
VERSION     .
KEYWORDS    pICH41421
SOURCE      synthetic DNA construct
  ORGANISM  synthetic DNA construct
REFERENCE   1 (bases 1 to 2514)
  AUTHORS   Engler C, Youles M, Gruetzner R, Ehnert TM, Werner S, Jones JD,
            Patron NJ, Marillonnet S
  TITLE     A golden gate modular cloning toolbox for plants.
  JOURNAL   ACS Synth Biol. 2014 Nov 21;3(11):839-43. doi: 10.1021/sb4001504.
            Epub 2014 Feb 20.
  PUBMED    24933124
REFERENCE   2 (bases 1 to 2514)
  AUTHORS   .
  TITLE     Direct Submission
  JOURNAL   Exported May 12, 2021 from SnapGene Server 1.1.58
            http://www.snapgene.com
FEATURES             Location/Qualifiers
     source          1..2514
                     /organism="synthetic DNA construct"
                     /mol_type="other DNA"
     primer_bind     complement(24..42)
                     /label=pBRforEco
                     /note="pBR322 vectors, upsteam of EcoRI site, forward
                     primer"
     promoter        110..214
                     /gene="bla"
                     /label=AmpR promoter
     CDS             434..1225
                     /codon_start=1
                     /gene="aadA"
                     /product="aminoglycoside adenylyltransferase (Murphy,
                     1985)"
                     /label=SmR
                     /note="confers resistance to spectinomycin and
                     streptomycin"
                     /translation="MREAVIAEVSTQLSEVVGVIERHLEPTLLAVHLYGSAVDGGLKPH
                     SDIDLLVTVTVRLDETTRRALINDLLETSASPGESEILRAVEVTIVVHDDIIPWRYPAK
                     RELQFGEWQRNDILAGIFEPATIDIDLAILLTKAREHSVALVGPAAEELFDPVPEQDLF
                     EALNETLTLWNSPPDWAGDERNVVLTLSRIWYSAVTGKIAPKDVAADWAMERLPAQYQP
                     VILEARQAYLGQEEDRLASRADQLEEFVHYVKGEITKVVGK"
     rep_origin      1396..1984
                     /direction=RIGHT
                     /label=ori
                     /note="high-copy-number ColE1/pMB1/pBR322/pUC origin of
                     replication"
     primer_bind     1885..1904
                     /label=pBR322ori-F
                     /note="pBR322 origin, forward primer"
     primer_bind     2138..2155
                     /label=L4440
                     /note="L4440 vector, forward primer"
     terminator      2244..2496
                     /label=NOS terminator
                     /note="nopaline synthase terminator and poly(A) signal"
ORIGIN
        1 gtggctcttc agtggacgaa agggcctcgt gatacgccta tttttatagg ttaatgtcat
       61 gataataatg gtttcttaga cgtcaggtgg cacttttcgg ggaaatgtgc gcggaacccc
      121 tatttgttta tttttctaaa tacattcaaa tatgtatccg ctcatgagac aataaccctg
      181 ataaatgctt caataatatt gaaaaaggaa gagtatgcgc tcacgcaact ggtccagaac
      241 cttgaccgaa cgcagcggtg gtaacggcgc agtggcggtt ttcatggctt gttatgactg
      301 tttttttggg gtacagtcta tgcctcgggc atccaagcag caagcgcgtt acgccgtggg
      361 tcgatgtttg atgttatgga gcagcaacga tgttacgcag cagggcagtc gccctaaaac
      421 aaagttaaac atcatgaggg aagcggtgat cgccgaagta tcgactcaac tatcagaggt
      481 agttggcgtc atcgagcgcc atctcgaacc gacgttgctg gccgtacatt tgtacggctc
      541 cgcagtggat ggcggcctga agccacacag cgatattgat ttgctggtta cggtgaccgt
      601 aaggcttgat gaaacaacgc ggcgagcttt gatcaacgac cttttggaaa cttcggcttc
      661 ccctggagag agcgagattc tccgcgctgt agaagtcacc attgttgtgc acgacgacat
      721 cattccgtgg cgttatccag ctaagcgcga actgcaattt ggagaatggc agcgcaatga
      781 cattcttgca ggtatcttcg agccagccac gatcgacatt gatctggcta tcttgctgac
      841 aaaagcaaga gaacatagcg ttgccttggt aggtccagcg gcggaggaac tctttgatcc
      901 ggttcctgaa caggatctat ttgaggcgct aaatgaaacc ttaacgctat ggaactcgcc
      961 gcccgactgg gctggcgatg agcgaaatgt agtgcttacg ttgtcccgca tttggtacag
     1021 cgcagtaacc ggcaaaatcg cgccgaagga tgtcgctgcc gactgggcaa tggagcgcct
     1081 gccggcccag tatcagcccg tcatacttga agctagacag gcttatcttg gacaagaaga
     1141 agatcgcttg gcctcgcgcg cagatcagtt ggaagaattt gtccattacg taaaaggcga
     1201 gatcaccaag gtagtcggca aataactgtc agaccaagtt tactcatata tactttagat
     1261 tgatttaaaa cttcattttt aatttaaaag gatctaggtg aagatccttt ttgataatct
     1321 catgaccaaa atcccttaac gtgagttttc gttccactga gcgtcagacc ccgtagaaaa
     1381 gatcaaagga tcttcttgag atcctttttt tctgcgcgta atctgctgct tgcaaacaaa
     1441 aaaaccaccg ctaccagcgg tggtttgttt gccggatcaa gagctaccaa ctctttttcc
     1501 gaaggtaact ggcttcagca gagcgcagat accaaatact gtccttctag tgtagccgta
     1561 gttaggccac cacttcaaga actctgtagc accgcctaca tacctcgctc tgctaatcct
     1621 gttaccagtg gctgctgcca gtggcgataa gtcgtgtctt accgggttgg actcaagacg
     1681 atagttaccg gataaggcgc agcggtcggg ctgaacgggg ggttcgtgca cacagcccag
     1741 cttggagcga acgacctaca ccgaactgag atacctacag cgtgagctat gagaaagcgc
     1801 cacgcttccc gaagggagaa aggcggacag gtatccggta agcggcaggg tcggaacagg
     1861 agagcgcacg agggagcttc cagggggaaa cgcctggtat ctttatagtc ctgtcgggtt
     1921 tcgccacctc tgacttgagc gtcgattttt gtgatgctcg tcaggggggc ggagcctatg
     1981 gaaaaacgcc agcaacgcgg cctttttacg gttcctggcc ttttgctggc cttttgctca
     2041 catgttcttt cctgcgttat cccctgattc tgtggataac cgtattaccg cctttgagtg
     2101 agctgatacc gctcgccgca gccgaacgac cgagcgcagc gagtcagtga gcgaggaagc
     2161 ggaagagcgc ccaatacgca aaccgcctct ccccgcgcgt tggccgattc attaatcact
     2221 ctgtggtctc agcttgtcaa gcagatcgtt caaacatttg gcaataaagt ttcttaagat
     2281 tgaatcctgt tgccggtctt gcgatgatta tcatataatt tctgttgaat tacgttaagc
     2341 atgtaataat taacatgtaa tgcatgacgt tatttatgag atgggttttt atgattagag
     2401 tcccgcaatt atacatttaa tacgcgatag aaaacaaaat atagcgcgca aactaggata
     2461 aattatcgcg cgcggtgtca tctatgttac tagatcgacg cttgagacca cgaa
//
