Features (pLannotate 1.2.2; 7 found; start..end, strand, type, name):
    423..1011    +  rep_origin     ori: high-copy-number ColE1/pMB1/pBR322/pUC origin of replication
   1194..1243    +  CDS            lacI (fragment): lac repressor; lacI; The lac repressor binds to the lac operator to inhibit transcription in E. coli. This inhibition can be relieved by adding lactose or isopropyl-β-D-thiogalactopyranoside (IPTG).
   1271..1523    +  terminator     NOS terminator: nopaline synthase terminator and poly(A) signal
   1651..1755    +  promoter       AmpR promoter: bla
   1746..1826    -  CDS            int (fragment): INT2_ECOLX - Protein inferred from homology: Swiss-Prot protein existence level 3. Putative integrase believed to be involved in the insertion of antibiotic resistance genes into plasmids and transposons. From Escherichia coli.
   1914..1970    +  CDS            GmR (fragment): gentamycin acetyltransferase; aacC1; confers resistance to gentamycin
   1977..249     +  CDS            aadA (across the origin): S3AD_ECOLX - Experimental evidence at protein level: Swiss-Prot protein existence level 1. Mediates bacterial resistance to the antibiotics streptomycin and spectinomycin. From Escherichia coli.
>Addgene plasmid #50339 | pICH41421 | addgene full sequence | sequence record 497578 | Addgene NGS Result
GGCGATGAGCGAAATGTAGTGCTTACGTTGTCCCGCATTTGGTACAGCGCAGTAACCGGCAAAATCGCGC
CGAAGGATGTCGCTGCCGACTGGGCAATGGAGCGCCTGCCGGCCCAGTATCAGCCCGTCATACTTGAAGC
TAGACAGGCTTATCTTGGACAAGAAGAAGATCGCTTGGCCTCGCGCGCAGATCAGTTGGAAGAATTTGTC
CATTACGTAAAAGGCGAGATCACCAAGGTAGTCGGCAAATAACTGTCAGACCAAGTTTACTCATATATAC
TTTAGATTGATTTAAAACTTCATTTTTAATTTAAAAGGATCTAGGTGAAGATCCTTTTTGATAATCTCAT
GACCAAAATCCCTTAACGTGAGTTTTCGTTCCACTGAGCGTCAGACCCCGTAGAAAAGATCAAAGGATCT
TCTTGAGATCCTTTTTTTCTGCGCGTAATCTGCTGCTTGCAAACAAAAAAACCACCGCTACCAGCGGTGG
TTTGTTTGCCGGATCAAGAGCTACCAACTCTTTTTCCGAAGGTAACTGGCTTCAGCAGAGCGCAGATACC
AAATACTGTTCTTCTAGTGTAGCCGTAGTTAGGCCACCACTTCAAGAACTCTGTAGCACCGCCTACATAC
CTCGCTCTGCTAATCCTGTTACCAGTGGCTGCTGCCAGTGGCGATAAGTCGTGTCTTACCGGGTTGGACT
CAAGACGATAGTTACCGGATAAGGCGCAGCGGTCGGGCTGAACGGGGGGTTCGTGCACACAGCCCAGCTT
GGAGCGAACGACCTACACCGAACTGAGATACCTACAGCGTGAGCTATGAGAAAGCGCCACGCTTCCCGAA
GGGAGAAAGGCGGACAGGTATCCGGTAAGCGGCAGGGTCGGAACAGGAGAGCGCACGAGGGAGCTTCCAG
GGGGAAACGCCTGGTATCTTTATAGTCCTGTCGGGTTTCGCCACCTCTGACTTGAGCGTCGATTTTTGTG
ATGCTCGTCAGGGGGGCGGAGCCTATGGAAAAACGCCAGCAACGCGGCCTTTTTACGGTTCCTGGCCTTT
TGCTGGCCTTTTGCTCACATGTTCTTTCCTGCGTTATCCCCTGATTCTGTGGATAACCGTATTACCGCCT
TTGAGTGAGCTGATACCGCTCGCCGCAGCCGAACGACCGAGCGCAGCGAGTCAGTGAGCGAGGAAGCGGA
AGAGCGCCCAATACGCAAACCGCCTCTCCCCGCGCGTTGGCCGATTCATTAATCACTCTGTGGTCTCAGC
TTGTCAAGCAGATCGTTCAAACATTTGGCAATAAAGTTTCTTAAGATTGAATCCTGTTGCCGGTCTTGCG
ATGATTATCATATAATTTCTGTTGAATTACGTTAAGCATGTAATAATTAACATGTAATGCATGACGTTAT
TTATGAGATGGGTTTTTATGATTAGAGTCCCGCAATTATACATTTAATACGCGATAGAAAACAAAATATA
GCGCGCAAACTAGGATAAATTATCGCGCGCGGTGTCATCTATGTTACTAGATCGACGCTTGAGACCACGA
AGTGGCTCTTCAGTGGACGAAAGGGCCTCGTGATACGCCTATTTTTATAGGTTAATGTCATGATAATAAT
GGTTTCTTAGACGTCAGGTGGCACTTTTCGGGGAAATGTGCGCGGAACCCCTATTTGTTTATTTTTCTAA
ATACATTCAAATATGTATCCGCTCATGAGACAATAACCCTGATAAATGCTTCAATAATATTGAAAAAGGA
AGAGTATGCGCTCACGCAACTGGTCCAGAACCTTGACCGAACGCAGCGGTGGTAACGGCGCAGTGGCGGT
TTTCATGGCTTGTTATGACTGTTTTTTTTTGGGGTACAGTCTATGCCTCGGGCATCCAAGCAGCAAGCGC
GTTACGCCGTGGGTCGATGTTTGATGTTATGGAGCAGCAACGATGTTACGCAGCAGGGCAGTCGCCCTAA
AACAAAGTTAAACATCATGAGGGAAGCGGTGATCGCCGAAGTATCGACTCAACTATCAGAGGTAGTTGGC
GTCATCGAGCGCCATCTCGAACCGACGTTGCTGGCCGTACATTTGTACGGCTCCGCAGTGGATGGCGGCC
TGAAGCCACACAGCGATATTGATTTGCTGGTTACGGTGACCGTAAGGCTTGATGAAACAACGCGGCGAGC
TTTGATCAACGACCTTTTGGAAACTTCGGCTTCCCCTGGAGAGAGCGAGATTCTCCGCGCTGTAGAAGTC
ACCATTGTTGTGCACGACGACATCATTCCGTGGCGTTATCCAGCTAAGCGCGAACTGCAATTTGGAGAAT
GGCAGCGCAATGACATTCTTGCAGGTATCTTCGAGCCAGCCACGATCGACATTGATCTGGCTATCTTGCT
GACAAAAGCAAGAGAACATAGCGTTGCCTTGGTAGGTCCAGCGGCGGAGGAACTCTTTGATCCGGTTCCT
GAACAGGATCTATTTGAGGCGCTAAATGAAACCTTAACGCTATGGAACTCGCCGCCCGACTGGGCT
