>Addgene plasmid #50339 | pICH41421 | addgene partial sequence | sequence record 76628 | pBR322ori-F 5'-GGGAAACGCCTGGTATCTTT-3'
CTGACTTGAGCGTCGATTTTTGTGATGCTCGTCAGGGGGGCGGAGCCTATGGAAAAACGCCAGCAACGCG
GCCTTTTTACGGTTCCTGGCCTTTTGCTGGCCTTTTGCTCACATGTTCTTTCCTGCGTTATCCCCTGATT
CTGTGGATAACCGTATTACCGCCTTTGAGTGAGCTGATACCGCTCGCCGCAGCCGAACGACCGAGCGCAG
CGAGTCAGTGAGCGAGGAAGCGGAAGAGCGCCCAATACGCAAACCGCCTCTCCCCGCGCGTTGGCCGATT
CATTAATCACTCTGTGGTCTCAGCTTGTCAAGCAGATCGTTCAAACATTTGGCAATAAAGTTTCTTAAGA
TTGAATCCTGTTGCCGGTCTTGCGATGATTATCATATAATTTCTGTTGAATTACGTTAAGCATGTAATAA
TTAACATGTAATGCATGACGTTATTTATGAGATGGGTTTTTATGATTAGAGTCCCGCAATTATACATTTA
ATACGCGATAGAAAACAAAATATAGCGCGCAAACTAGGATAAATTATCGCGCGCGGTGTCATCTATGTTA
CTAGATCGACGCTTGAGACCACGAAGTGGCTCTTCAGTGGACGAAAGGGCCTCGTGATACGCCTATTTTT
ATAGGTTAATGTCATGATAATAATGGTTTCTTAGACGTCAGGTGGCACTTTTCGGGGAAATGTGCGCGGA
ACCCCTATTTGTTTATTTTTCTAAATACATTCAAATATGTATCCGCTCATGAGACAATAACCCTGATAAA
TGCTTCAATAATATTGAAAAAGGAAGAGTATGCGCTCACGCAACTGGTCCAGAACCTTGACCGAACGCAG
CGGTGGTAACGGCGCAGTGGCGGTTTTCATGGCTTGTTATGACTGTTTTTTTT
